Addgene plasmid #49311: pGGEV_3_FRT_+1_OA-
Purpose: Golden Gate entry vector: Position 3, FRT site
Depositing lab: Joachim Wittbrodt. Depositing organization: Universitaet Heidelberg. Publication: Golden GATEway cloning--a combinatorial approach to generate fusion and recombination constructs. Kirchmaier S, Lust K, Wittbrodt J. PLoS One. 2013 Oct 7;8(10):e76117. doi: 10.1371/journal.pone.0076117. PubMed 24116091.
Backbone
  Vector backbone: pBluescript
  Backbone manufacturer: Stratagene
  Vector type: cloning vector
Growth in bacteria
  Bacterial resistance: Ampicillin, 100 μg/mL
  Growth temperature: 37°C
  Growth strain: DH5alpha
  Copy number: High Copy
Gene/Insert
  Gene/Insert name: FRT forward
  Species: Synthetic
  Cloning method: Restriction Enzyme; 5′ cloning site n/a (unknown if destroyed); 3′ cloning site n/a (unknown if destroyed)
  Sequencing primers: 5′ CMV-F
Terms and licenses: Academic/Nonprofit Terms; Industry Terms: Not Available to Industry
How to cite: pGGEV_3_FRT_+1_OA- was a gift from Joachim Wittbrodt (Addgene plasmid # 49311 ; http://n2t.net/addgene:49311 ; RRID:Addgene_49311)
