[The description below was written by a language model from this plasmid's Addgene catalogue record and the feature table of its GenBank file.]
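Description:
pGGEV_3_FRT_+1_OA- is a 3,964 bp Golden Gate entry vector from the Golden GATEway combinatorial cloning system, built on a pBluescript backbone and intended purely as a bacterial cloning intermediate. It is maintained in E. coli at high copy through a ColE1/pUC-type origin and selected with ampicillin via the bla (beta-lactamase) gene and its native promoter. An f1 bacteriophage origin is also present, a carry-over of the phagemid backbone that would allow single-stranded DNA production with helper phage.

The payload is a synthetic FRT site, catalogued as "FRT forward" and assigned to position 3 of the modular assembly order. In such systems each entry vector contributes one building block that is released by a type IIS restriction enzyme and ligated in a fixed order with modules from the other positions; the record does not annotate the restriction sites or overhangs themselves, nor does it explain the "+1" and "OA-" parts of the name. The feature table identifies the element as a minimal 34 bp FRT, the target of yeast FLP recombinase, noted as supporting FLP-mediated excision but not integration. It is annotated on the complement strand of the deposited sequence, which is a matter of map orientation and does not necessarily contradict the "forward" designation.

The map also shows an SP6 promoter just upstream of the FRT, followed downstream by a rabbit beta-globin intron and an SV40 polyadenylation signal. Their role in this entry vector is not stated. The plasmid is used to place an FRT site at a defined position when assembling fusion and recombination constructs, such as FLP-excisable cassettes.
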