LOCUS       Exported 3964 bp ds-DNA circular SYN 13-MAY-2021
DEFINITION  Golden Gate entry vector: Position 3, FRT site.
ACCESSION   .
VERSION     .
KEYWORDS    pGGEV_3_FRT_+1_OA-
SOURCE      synthetic DNA construct
  ORGANISM  synthetic DNA construct
REFERENCE   1 (bases 1 to 3964)
  AUTHORS   Kirchmaier S, Lust K, Wittbrodt J
  TITLE     Golden GATEway cloning--a combinatorial approach to generate fusion
            and recombination constructs.
  JOURNAL   PLoS One. 2013 Oct 7;8(10):e76117. doi:
            10.1371/journal.pone.0076117.
  PUBMED    24116091
REFERENCE   2 (bases 1 to 3964)
  AUTHORS   .
  TITLE     Direct Submission
  JOURNAL   Exported May 13, 2021 from SnapGene Server 1.1.58
            http://www.snapgene.com
FEATURES             Location/Qualifiers
     source          1..3964
                     /organism="synthetic DNA construct"
                     /mol_type="other DNA"
     rep_origin      complement(1..456)
                     /direction=LEFT
                     /label=f1 ori
                     /note="f1 bacteriophage origin of replication; arrow
                     indicates direction of (+) strand synthesis"
     primer_bind     complement(138..159)
                     /label=F1ori-F
                     /note="F1 origin, forward primer"
     primer_bind     350..369
                     /label=F1ori-R
                     /note="F1 origin, reverse primer"
     promoter        971..989
                     /label=SP6 promoter
                     /note="promoter for bacteriophage SP6 RNA polymerase"
     primer_bind     971..988
                     /label=SP6
                     /note="SP6 promoter, forward primer"
     protein_bind    complement(1008..1041)
                     /label=FRT (minimal)
                     /bound_moiety="FLP recombinase from the Saccharomyces
                     cerevisiae 2u plasmid"
                     /note="supports FLP-mediated excision but not integration
                     (Turan and Bode, 2011)"
     intron          1112..1684
                     /label=-beta-globin intron
                     /note="intron from rabbit beta-globin gene"
     polyA_signal    1757..1891
                     /label=SV40 poly(A) signal
                     /note="SV40 polyadenylation signal"
     primer_bind     complement(1781..1800)
                     /label=EBV-rev
                     /note="SV40 polyA terminator, reverse primer"
     primer_bind     1835..1854
                     /label=SV40pA-R
                     /note="SV40 polyA, reverse primer"
     primer_bind     complement(2043..2060)
                     /label=L4440
                     /note="L4440 vector, forward primer"
     rep_origin      complement(2214..2802)
                     /direction=LEFT
                     /label=ori
                     /note="high-copy-number ColE1/pMB1/pBR322/pUC origin of
                     replication"
     CDS             complement(2973..3833)
                     /codon_start=1
                     /gene="bla"
                     /product="beta-lactamase"
                     /label=AmpR
                     /note="confers resistance to ampicillin, carbenicillin, and
                     related antibiotics"
                     /translation="MSIQHFRVALIPFFAAFCLPVFAHPETLVKVKDAEDQLGARVGYI
                     ELDLNSGKILESFRPEERFPMMSTFKVLLCGAVLSRIDAGQEQLGRRIHYSQNDLVEYS
                     PVTEKHLTDGMTVRELCSAAISMSDNTAANLLLTTIGGPKELTAFFHNMGDHVTRLDRW
                     EPELNEAIPNDERDTTMPVAMATTLRKLLTGELLTLASRQQLIDWMEADKVAGPLLRSA
                     LPAGWFIADKSGAGERGSRGIIAALGPDGKPSRIVVIYTTGSQATMDERNRQIAEIGAS
                     LIKHW"
     primer_bind     3596..3615
                     /label=Amp-R
                     /note="Ampicillin resistance gene, reverse primer"
     promoter        complement(3834..3938)
                     /gene="bla"
                     /label=AmpR promoter
ORIGIN
        1 aaattgtaaa cgttaatatt ttgttaaaat tcgcgttaaa tttttgttaa atcagctcat
       61 tttttaacca ataggccgaa atcggcaaaa tcccttataa atcaaaagaa tagaccgaga
      121 tagggttgag tgttgttcca gtttggaaca agagtccact attaaagaac gtggactcca
      181 acgtcaaagg nnnnnnnnnn nnnnnnnnnn nnnnnnnnnn nnnnnnnnnn nnnnnnnnnt
      241 nnnnnnnnnn nnnnnnnnnn nnnnnnnnnn nnnnnnnnnn nnnnnnnnnn nnnnnnnnnn
      301 nnnnnnnnnn nnnnnnnnnn nnnnnnnnnn ngnnnnnnnn nnnnnnnnnn nnnnnnnnnn
      361 nnnnnnnnnn nnnnnnnnnn nnnnnnnnnn nnnnnnnnnn nnnnnnnnnn nnnnnnnnnn
      421 nnnnnnnnnn nnnnnnnnnn nnnnnnnnnn nnnnnnccca ttcgccattc aggctacgca
      481 actgttggga agggcgatcg gtgcgggcct cttcgctatt acgccagggc gcctccccca
      541 ttgacgtcaa ttacggtaaa tggcccgcct ggctcaatgc ccattgacgt caataggacc
      601 acccaccatt gacgtcaatg ggatggctca ttgcccattc atatccgttc tcacgccccc
      661 tattgacgtc aatgacggta aatggcccac ttggcagtac atcaatatct attaatagta
      721 acttggcaag tacattacta ttggaagtac gccagggtac attggcagta ctcccattga
      781 cgtcaatggc ggtaaatggc ccgcgatggc tgccaagtac atccccattg acgtcaatgg
      841 ggaggggcaa tgacgcaaat gggcgttcca ttgacgtaaa tgggcggtag gcgtgcctaa
      901 tgggaggtct atataagcaa tgctcgttta gggaaccgcc attctgcctg gggacgtcgg
      961 agcaagcttg atttaggtga cactatagag gtctcaacct ctggatcgaa gttcctatac
     1021 tttctagaga ataggaactt cgtaccacta tgagaccctc atcctcccgg gtaactaagt
     1081 aaggatctcg accgatcctg agaacttcag ggtgagtttg gggacccttg attgttcttt
     1141 ctttttcgct attgtaaaat tcatgttata tggagggggc aaagttttca gggtgttgtt
     1201 tagaatggga agatgtccct tgtatcacca tggaccctca tgataatttt gtttctttca
     1261 ctttctactc tgttgacaac cattgtctcc tcttattttc ttttcatttt ctgtaacttt
     1321 ttcgttaaac tttagcttgc atttgtaacg aatttttaaa ttcacttttg tttatttgtc
     1381 agattgtaag tactttctct aatcactttt ttttcaaggc aatcagggta tattatattg
     1441 tacttcagca cagttttaga gaacaattgt tataattaaa tgataaggta gaatatttct
     1501 gcatataaat tctggctggc gtggaaatat tcttattggt agaaacaact acaccctggt
     1561 catcatcctg cctttctctt tatggttaca atgatataca ctgtttgaga tgaggataaa
     1621 atactctgag tccaaaccgg gcccctctgc taaccatgtt catgccttct tctctttcct
     1681 acagctcctg ggcaacgtgc tggttgttgt gctgtctcat cattttggca aagaattaat
     1741 tcctcgacgg atcgtagatc cagacatgat aagatacatt gatgagtttg gacaaaccac
     1801 aactagaatg cagtgaaaaa aatgctttat ttgtgaaatt tgtgatgcta ttgctttatt
     1861 tgtaaccatt ataagctgca ataaacaagt taacaacaac aattgcattc attttatgtt
     1921 tcaggttcag ggggaggtgt gggaggtttt ttaattcgcg gccgctctag aactagtctg
     1981 cattaatgaa tcggccaacg cgcggggaga ggcggtttgc gtattgggcg ctcttccgct
     2041 tcctcgctca ctgactcgct gcgctcggtc gttcggctgc ggcgagcggt atcagctcac
     2101 tcaaaggcgg taatacggtt atccacagaa tcaggggata acgcaggaaa gaacatgtga
     2161 gcaaaaggcc agcaaaaggc caggaaccgt aaaaaggccg cgttgctggc gtttttccat
     2221 aggctcggcc cccctgacga gcatcacaaa aatcgacgct caagtcagag gtggcgaaac
     2281 ccgacaggac tataaagata ccaggcgttc ccccctggaa gctccctcgt gcgctctcct
     2341 gttccgaccc tgccgcttac cggatacctg tccgcctttc tcccttcggg aagcgtggcg
     2401 ctttctcaat gctcacgctg taggtatctc agttcggtgt aggtcgttcg ctccaagctg
     2461 ggctgtgtgc acgaaccccc cgttcagccc gaccgctgcg ccttatccgg taactatcgt
     2521 cttgagtcca acccggtaag acacgactta tcgccactgg cagcagccac tggtaacagg
     2581 attagcagag cgaggtatgt aggcggtgct acagagttct tgaagtggtg gcctaactac
     2641 ggctacacta gaaggacagt atttggtatc tgcgctctgc tgaagccagt taccttcgga
     2701 aaaagagttg gtagctcttg atccggcaaa caaaccaccg ctggtagcgg tggttttttt
     2761 gtttgcaagc agcagattac gcgcagaaaa aaaggatctc aagaagatcc tttgatcttt
     2821 tctacggggt ctgacgctca gtggaacgaa aactcacgtt aagggatttt ggtcatgaga
     2881 ttatcaaaaa ggatcttcac ctagatcctt ttaaattaaa aatgaagttt taaatcaatc
     2941 taaagtatat atgagtaaac ttggtctgac agttaccaat gcttaatcag tgaggcacct
     3001 atctcagcga tctgtctatt tcgttcatcc atagttgcct gactgcccgt cgtgtagata
     3061 actacgatac gggagggctt accatctggc cccagtgctg caatgatacc gcgggaccca
     3121 cgctcaccgg ctccagattt atcagcaata aaccagccag ccggaagggc cgagcgcaga
     3181 agtggtcctg caactttatc cgcctccatc cagtctatta attgttgccg ggaagctaga
     3241 gtaagtagtt cgccagttaa tagtttgcgc aacgttgttg ccattgctac aggcatcgtg
     3301 gtgtcacgct cgtcgtttgg tatggcttca ttcagctccg gttcccaacg atcaaggcga
     3361 gttacatgat cccccatgtt gtgaaaaaaa gcggttagct ccttcggtcc tccgatcgtt
     3421 gtcagaagta agttggccgc agtgttatca ctcatgctta tggcagcact gcataattct
     3481 cttactgtca tgccatccgt aagatgcttt tctgtgactg gtgagtactc aaccaagtca
     3541 ttctgagaat agtgtatgcg gcgaccgagt tgctcttgcc cggcgtcaat acgggataat
     3601 accgcgccac atagcagaac tttaaaagtg ctcatcattg gaaaacgttc ttcggggcga
     3661 aaactctcaa ggatcttacc gctgttgaga tccagttcga tgtaacccac tcgtgcaccc
     3721 aactgatctt cagcatcttt tactttcacc agcgtttctg ggtgagcaaa aacaggaagg
     3781 caaaatgccg caaaaaaggg aataagggcg acacggaaat gttgaatact catactcttc
     3841 ctttttcaat attattgaag catttatcag ggttattgtc tcatgagcgg atacatattt
     3901 gaatgtattt agaaaaataa acaaataggg gttccgcgca catttccccg aaaagtgcca
     3961 cctg
//
