>Addgene plasmid #49311 | pGGEV_3_FRT_+1_OA- | addgene partial sequence | sequence record 75922 | CMV-F 5'-CGCAAATGGGCGGTAGGCGTG-3'
CATGCTCGTTTAGGGAACCGCCATTCTGCCTGGGGACGTCGGAGCAAGCTTGATTTAGGTGACACTATAG
AGGTCTCAACCTCTGGATCGAAGTTCCTATACTTTCTAGAGAATAGGAACTTCGTACCACTATGAGACCC
TCATCCTCCCGGGTAACTAAGTAAGGATCTCGACCGATCCTGAGAACTTCAGGGTGAGTTTGGGGACCCT
TGATTGTTCTTTCTTTTTCGCTATTGTAAAATTCATGTTATATGGAGGGGGCAAAGTTTTCAGGGTGTTG
TTTAGAATGGGAAGATGTCCCTTGTATCACCATGGACCCTCATGATAATTTTGTTTCTTTCACTTTCTAC
TCTGTTGACAACCATTGTCTCCTCTTATTTTCTTTTCATTTTCTGTAACTTTTTCGTTAAACTTTAGCTT
GCATTTGTAACGAATTTTTAAATTCACTTTTGTTTATTTGTCAGATTGTAAGTACTTTCTCTAATCACTT
TTTTTTCAAGGCAATCAGGGTATATTATATTGTACTTCAGCACAGTTTTAGAGAACAATTGTTATAATTA
AATGATAAGGTAGAATATTTCTGCATATAAATTCTGGCTGGCGTGGAAATATTCTTATTGGTAGAAACAA
CTACACCCTGGTCATCATCCTGCCTTTCTCTTTATGGTTACAATGATATACACTGTTTGAGATGAGGATA
AAATACTCTGAGTCCAAACCGGGCCCCTCTGCTAACCATGTTCATGCCTTCTTCTCTTTCCTACAGCTCC
TGGGCAACGTGCTGGTTG
